>Addgene plasmid #46792 | pFA12 | addgene partial sequence | sequence record 68304 | GAL1 5'-AATATACCTCTATACTTTAACGTC-3'
ATCGGACTACTAGCAGCTGTAATACGACTCACTATAGGGAATATTAAGCTCGCCCTTGTCGACGAAAACA
TGAGTGGTTCGCATTCAAATGATGAGGATGACGTAGTGCAAGTGCCCGAGACGTCCTCTCCCACCAAGGT
AGCATCGTCGTCTCCCTTAAAGCCTACTTCGCCAACAGTTCCGGATGCAAGTGTGGCGTCTTTGAGAAGC
AGGTTTACTTTCAAGCCTTCAGATCCCAGCGAAGGAGCTCATACTTCGAAGCCGCTCCCATCTGGGAGTC
CTGAGGTAGCACTGGTTAACCTTGCGAGAGAGGCCGCCGATTTCTCTCAAACTCTGGTGCAGGCTGTTTT
CAAATCTAACTCTTTTAACTTACAGTCTGCCAGGGAACGTCTTACAAGATTGAGGCAGCAAAGACAAAAT
TGGACATGGAACAAGAACGCATCTCCCAAGAAGTCAGAAACCCCGCCACCTGTCAAGAAGTCATTACCAC
TGGCAAACACAGGCCGTTTATCATCTATCCATGGCAATATCAACAACAAATCCTCCAAGATTACCGTGGC
CAAACAGAAAACGTCCATTTTTGACCGTTACTCAAACGTCATCAACCAGAAACAATACACTTTTGAGCTG
CCAACTAACTTGAATATAGACTCGGAGGCACTGAGCAAGTTGCCCGTGAACTACAACAAAAAGAGAAGGC
TGGTAAGGGCAGATCAGCATCCAATTGGCAAGTCTTATGAGTCATCCGCTACACAATTAGGTTCTGCAAG
AGAGAAACTACTGGCGAACCGCAAATACGGTCGTCATGCAAACGACAACGATGAAGAGGAGGAAGAGAGT
ATGATGACGGACGATGACGATGCAAGTGGCGACGACTACACAGAATCCACGCCGCAGATAAATCTGGATG
AACAAGTTTTACAGTTTATTAATGACTCTGATATTGTCGATCTCTCGGACCTCTCA
