>Addgene plasmid #46792 | pFA12 | addgene partial sequence | sequence record 68306 | URA3-R2 5'-TTGGCGGATAATGCCTTTAG-3'
AAATCAGTCAAGATATCCACATGTGTTTTTAGTAAACAAATTTTGGGACCTAATGCTTCAACTAACTCCA
GTAATTCCTTGGTGGTACGAACATCCAATGAAGCACACAAGTTTGTTTGCTTTTCGTGCATGATATTAAA
TAGCTTGGCAGCAACAGGACTAGGATGAGTAGCAGCACGTTCCTTATATGTAGCTTTCGACATGATTTAT
CTTCGTTTCCTGCAGGTTTTTGTTCTGTGCAGTTGGGTTAAGAATACTGGGCAATTTCATGTTTCTTCAA
CACTACATATGCGTATATATACCAATCTAAGTCTGTGCTCCTTCCTTCGTTCTTCCTTCTGTTCGGAGAT
TACCGAATCAAAAAAATTTCAAGGAAACCGAAATCAAAAAAAAGAATAAAAAAAAAATGATGAATTGAAA
AGCTAGCTTATCGATGATAAGCTGTCAAACATGAGAATTAATTCCACGGACTATAGACTATACCTAGTAT
ACTCCGTCTACTGTACGATACACTTCCGCTCAGGTCCTTGTCCTTTAACGAGGCCTTACCACTCTTTTGT
TACTCTATTGATCCAGCTCAGCAAAGGCAGTGTGATCTAAGATTCTATCTTCGCGATGTAGTAAAACTAG
CTAGACCGAGAAAGAGACTAGAAATGCAAAAGGCACTTCTACAATGGCTGCCATCATTATTATCCGATGT
GACGCTGCAGCTTCTCAATGATATTCGAATACGCTTTGAGGAGATACAGCCTAATATCCGACAAACTGTT
TTACAGATTTACGATCGTACTTGTTACCCATCATTGAATTTTGAACATCCGAACCTGGGAGTTTTCCCTG
AAACAGATAGTATATTTGAACCTGTATAATAATATATAGTCTAGCGCTTTACGGAAGACAATGTATGTAT
TTCGGTTCCTGGAGAAACTATTGCATCTATTGCATAGGTAATCTTGCACGTCGCATCCC
