>Addgene plasmid #46792 | pFA12 | addgene partial sequence | sequence record 68308 | CYC1 5'-GCGTGAATGTAAGCGTGAC-3'
AAACTCAATGGTGATGGTGATGATGACCGGTACGCGTAGAATCGAGACCGAGGAGAGGGTTAGGGATAGG
CTTACCTTCGAATGGGTGACCTCGAAGCTCGCCCTTCTCGAGTTCTTTGGTTCCCTTCGGTTTCGAGTTT
TCATCATAAATTATATCCTCCAACATATCACTAACTTTACTTTCCAACACATCTTGAGATTTTTTATCTT
CACTGATATACGAATCTAAAGCTAGTTTATTTTTGGCCAGTTGATGAATCTTTTCCTCTATGGAATCCTT
AGTAATTAAAGTGGTTATATTAACTTCCTTTGTTTGTCCCACACGATGTGCCCTATCAGCAGCTTGTCTG
TCATCATGTGGGTTAAAACTTTGATCGAATATAATAACATTATTTGCGCACACCAAATTAATACCGAATC
CACCTGCCTTTGTTGATAAGATGAAAATGGGAATATCCTTATCTTCATAAAACTTATCTATTAGTAGTTG
TCTATCATTCACTTGCGTGGAACCATCTAATCTTAAAAATTTATAATCTAAGGTGGACAAAACCATCTCT
AGAATATCCAGGACTTGAGTGAATAAGGAAAATATCAGCACCTTTTCCTGTTTGTCAACAATGATTGTTT
TCAGCAATTTTTTCAAAGCGTCTATCTTCCCAGATTGCATCCACTCGTCATTATGAAGTTGGTATTTGGA
TAACGTGTTCGGGAAATTGCAGCATAGTTTGTGCAACTCAAAATCCGTCATATAGCTCATATCTTCCTTA
ATATACTCTTTGTTACCGTTTTCAGCATAAGCAGGTTCATCCAATATGGCATCACTCATTTTAGTGATGA
TTTTATCATTATAGATATTTCTGAACAAAAGTGGATGCAGAGAGGCCTTTCGCAATGCCATTATTAAATT
TTGGA
