[The description below was written by a language model from this plasmid's Addgene catalogue record.]
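Description:
pFA12 is a yeast expression plasmid for galactose-inducible production of a CUE-domain mutant of the Saccharomyces cerevisiae SNF2-family chromatin remodeller Fun30 (YAL019W). It is built in the Invitrogen pYES2.1/V5-His TOPO system. The catalogue lists the lacZ control version of this vector as the backbone, while the cloning notes describe TOPO cloning into pYES2.1/V5-His-TOPO, so the recorded backbone and total sizes (about 9 kb and 12.7 kb) should be treated with some caution. The plasmid is propagated in E. coli under ampicillin selection and maintained in budding yeast through the URA3 auxotrophic marker. No feature table is provided, so the promoter and origins of replication are not itemised, although the record describes expression as galactose-induced.

The insert is the full-length FUN30 coding region amplified from genomic DNA, including the two codons immediately upstream of the start and lacking the stop codon. The open reading frame therefore reads through into the vector-encoded C-terminal V5 epitope and 6xHis tags, which allow detection and affinity purification. SalI and XhoI sites introduced by the amplification primers flank the insert. pFA12 was derived by site-directed mutagenesis from pFA1, the matching wild-type Fun30 construct. It carries alanine substitutions at phenylalanine 82 and proline 83 (FP82AA), the CUE-domain residues implicated in ubiquitin binding. The plasmid is intended for expressing this mutant in yeast, typically alongside the wild-type version, to test how the CUE domain contributes to Fun30 function, which the associated study links to gene silencing at heterochromatic loci.
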