Addgene plasmid #46792: pFA12
Purpose: To express a version of Fun30 with a mutated CUE domain in budding yeast
Depositing lab: Patrick Varga-Weisz. Depositing organization: Babraham Institute. Publication: The SNF2-family member Fun30 promotes gene silencing in heterochromatic loci. Neves-Costa A, Will WR, Vetter AT, Miller JR, Varga-Weisz P. PLoS One. 2009 Dec 1;4(12):e8111. doi: 10.1371/journal.pone.0008111. PubMed 19956593.
Backbone
  Vector backbone: pYES2.1/V5-His/lacZ
  Backbone manufacturer: Invitrogen
  Backbone size w/o insert (bp): 8964
  Total vector size (bp): 12690
  Modifications to backbone: The vector used for galactose-induced yeast expression of C-terminal double tagged (V5 and 6xHis) proteins was the pYES2.1/V5-His-TOPO (Invitrogen) and cloning was according to the manufacturer’s specifications. The identity of the cloned material was confirmed by restriction digestion analysis and DNA sequencing. PFA1 contains the full-length wild-type Fun30 sequence. The coding region of Fun30, including the 2 codons immediately upstream of the sequence and excluding the stop codon were amplified by polymerase chain reaction (PCR) from purified genomic DNA using the enzyme PfuUltra (Stratagene) following the manufacturer’s specifications. The primers used were: forward F30 (GTCGACGAAAACATGAGTGGTTCG) and reverse F30 (CTCGAGTTCTTTGGTTCCCTTCGG), which introduced a SalI and an XhoI restriction enzyme sites in the fragment amplified, in the 5’- and 3’- ends, respectively. 3’adenylation of the amplified fragments was done by PCR, after which the TOPO cloning reaction was performed. PFA12 contains a version of Fun30 in which the residues that have been shown to bind ubiquitin in the Cue domain (Donaldson et al., 2003; Shih et al., 2003) have been mutated: phenylalanine at position 82 (TTC) and proline at position 83 (CCC) have both been replaced by residues of alanine (GCC). The point mutations were introduced with the kit QuickChange XL Site-Directed Mutagenesis (Stratagene), according to the manufacturer’s specifications. The template was PFA1 and the primers were Forward PMut Cue (GTTAACCTTGCGAGAGAGGCCGCCGATTTCTCTCAAAC) and Reverse PMut Cue (GTTTGAGAGAAATCGGCGGCCTCTCTCGCAAGGTTAAC).
  Vector type: Yeast Expression
  Selectable markers: URA3
Growth in bacteria
  Bacterial resistance: Ampicillin, 100 μg/mL
  Growth temperature: 37°C
  Growth strain: Top10
  Copy number: Unknown
Gene/Insert
  Gene/Insert name: FUN30, CUE domain mutated (alt name: YAL019W)
  Species: S. cerevisiae (budding yeast)
  Mutation: FP82AA
  Entrez Gene: FUN30 (a.k.a. YAL019W)
  Tag / fusion protein: V5 (C terminal on backbone)
Terms and licenses: Academic/Nonprofit Terms; Industry Terms: Not Available to Industry
How to cite: pFA12 was a gift from Patrick Varga-Weisz (Addgene plasmid # 46792 ; http://n2t.net/addgene:46792 ; RRID:Addgene_46792)
